Addgene plasmid #171597: AttB _EGFP
Purpose: Strong EGFP fluorescence from Bxb1 landing pad
Depositing lab: Kenneth Matreyek. Depositing organization: Case Western Reserve University. Publication: Mutants of human ACE2 differentially promote SARS-CoV and SARS-CoV-2 spike mediated infection. Shukla N, Roelle SM, Suzart VG, Bruchez AM, Matreyek KA. PLoS Pathog. 2021 Jul 16;17(7):e1009715. doi: 10.1371/journal.ppat.1009715. eCollection 2021 Jul. PubMed 34270613.
Backbone
  Vector backbone: Custom
  Vector type: Mammalian Expression, Synthetic Biology ; Promoterless Bxb1 DNA recombination
Growth in bacteria
  Bacterial resistance: Ampicillin, 100 μg/mL
  Growth temperature: 37°C
  Growth strain: DH5alpha
  Copy number: High Copy
Gene/Insert
  Gene/Insert name: EGFP
Terms and licenses: Academic/Nonprofit Terms; Industry Terms: Not Available to Industry
How to cite: AttB _EGFP was a gift from Kenneth Matreyek (Addgene plasmid # 171597 ; http://n2t.net/addgene:171597 ; RRID:Addgene_171597)
