[The description below was written by a language model from this plasmid's Addgene catalogue record and pLannotate feature annotations shown in this document.]
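Description:
AttB _EGFP is a small (about 4.2 kb) promoterless donor plasmid for Bxb1 integrase-mediated recombination into a genomic "landing pad" in mammalian cells. The catalogue lists the backbone as custom, but the annotated remnants (lac promoter/operator, lacZα and lacI fragments, T3 and T7 promoters, a pBluescript multiple-cloning-site fragment and an f1 origin) point to a pBluescript-type cloning vector. It replicates in E. coli from a high-copy ColE1/pUC origin and is selected with ampicillin through the β-lactamase (AmpR) gene. No mammalian selection marker is annotated.

The payload is a complete EGFP coding sequence on the reverse strand, followed in its direction of transcription by a short fragment annotated as mCherry-derived, a fragment of SV40 large T antigen sequence and the SV40 polyadenylation signal. The record does not explain the mCherry-like fragment, so it is unclear whether it is fused to EGFP or is simply leftover sequence. No mammalian promoter appears upstream of EGFP, consistent with the "promoterless" designation. In this design, the plasmid's attB site recombines with the matching attP site in a pre-engineered landing pad when Bxb1 integrase is supplied, placing the open reading frame downstream of the promoter already resident at that locus. Unintegrated plasmid should therefore express little or nothing, while correctly recombined cells become fluorescent. The attB site itself was not picked up by the automated annotation, although it is implied by the name and vector type and presumably lies upstream of EGFP.

The stated purpose is strong EGFP fluorescence from a Bxb1 landing pad, making the plasmid useful as a control or marker for recombination efficiency and single-copy expression in landing-pad cell lines.
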