Features (pLannotate 1.2.2; 16 found; start..end, strand, type, name):
    415..507     +  CDS            lacI (fragment): lac repressor; lacI; The lac repressor binds to the lac operator to inhibit transcription in E. coli. This inhibition can be relieved by adding lactose or isopropyl-β-D-thiogalactopyranoside (IPTG).
    520..541     +  protein_bind   CAP binding site: CAP binding activates transcription in the presence of cAMP. E. coli catabolite activator protein
    556..586     +  promoter       lac promoter: promoter for the E. coli lac operon
    594..610     +  protein_bind   lac operator: The lac repressor binds to the lac operator to inhibit transcription in E. coli. This inhibition can be relieved by adding lactose or isopropyl-β-D-thiogalactopyranoside (IPTG). lac repressor encoded by lacI
    655..673     +  promoter       T3 promoter: promoter for bacteriophage T3 RNA polymerase
    682..803     -  polyA_signal   SV40 poly(A) signal: SV40 polyadenylation signal
    826..910     -  CDS            large T antigen (fragment): large T antigen from SV40 (simian virus 40)
    920..1144    -  CDS            RDSmCherry0.1 (fragment): RDSmCherry0.1 is a basic (constitutively fluorescent) red fluorescent protein published in 2017, derived from Discosoma sp..
   1146..1862    -  CDS            EGFP: EGFP is a basic (constitutively fluorescent) green fluorescent protein published in 1996, derived from Aequorea victoria. It is reported to be a rapidly-maturing weak dimer with moderate acid sensitivity.
   1968..1995    +  misc_feature   MCS (fragment): pBluescript multiple cloning site
   2004..2022    -  promoter       T7 promoter: promoter for bacteriophage T7 RNA polymerase
   2025..2182    +  CDS            lacZα (fragment): LacZα fragment of β-galactosidase; lacZ fragment
   2187..2615    +  rep_origin     f1 ori (sequence partly withheld): f1 bacteriophage origin of replication; arrow indicates direction of (+) strand synthesis
   2668..2772    +  promoter       AmpR promoter: bla
   2773..3633    +  CDS            AmpR: β-lactamase; bla; confers resistance to ampicillin, carbenicillin, and related antibiotics
   3804..232     +  rep_origin     ori (across the origin): high-copy-number ColE1/pMB1/pBR322/pUC origin of replication
>Addgene plasmid #171597 | AttB _EGFP | addgene full sequence | sequence record 335069 | Addgene NGS Result
GACCTACACCGAACTGAGATACCTACAGCGTGAGCTATGAGAAAGCGCCACGCTTCCCGAAGGGAGAAAG
GCGGACAGGTATCCGGTAAGCGGCAGGGTCGGAACAGGAGAGCGCACGAGGGAGCTTCCAGGGGGAAACG
CCTGGTATCTTTATAGTCCTGTCGGGTTTCGCCACCTCTGACTTGAGCGTCGATTTTTGTGATGCTCGTC
AGGGGGGCGGAGCCTATGGAAAAACGCCAGCAACGCGGCCTTTTTACGGTTCCTGGCCTTTTGCTGGCCT
TTTGCTCACATGTTCTTTCCTGCGTTATCCCCTGATTCTGTGGATAACCGTATTACCGCCTTTGAGTGAG
CTGATACCGCTCGCCGCAGCCGAACGACCGAGTGCAGCGAGTCAGTGAGCGAGGAAGCGGAAGAGCGCCC
AATACGCAAACCGCCTCTCCCCGCGCGTTGGCCGATTCATTAATGCAGCTGGCACGACAGGTTTCCCGAC
TGGAAAGCGGGCAGTGAGCGCAACGCAATTAATGTGAGTTAGCTCACTCATTAGGCACCCCAGGCTTTAC
ACTTTATGCTTCCGGCTCGTATGTTGTGTGGAATTGTGAGCGGATAACAATTTCACACAGGAAACAGCTA
TGACCATGATTACGCCAAGCTCGAAATTAACCCTCACTAAAGGGGATCTCCTAAGATACATTGATGAGTT
TGGACAAACCACAACTAGAATGCAGTGAAAAAAATGCTTTATTTGTGAAATTTGTGATGCTATTGCTTTA
TTTGTAACCATTATAAGCTGCAATAAACAAGTTAACAACAACAATTGCATTCATTTTATGTTTCAGGTTC
AGGGGGAGGTGTGGGAGGTTTTTTAAAGCAAGTAAAACCTCTACAAATGTGGTATGGCTGATTATGATCA
GGATCCCTACTTGTACAGCTCGTCCATGCCGCCGGTGGAGTGGCGGCCCTCGGCGCGTTCGTACTGTTCC
ACGATGGTGTAGTCCTCGTTGTGGGAGGTGATGTCCAACTTGATGTTGACGTTGTAGGCGCCGGGCAGCT
GCACGGGCTTCTTGGCCTTGTAGGTGGTCTTGACCTCAGCGTCGTAGTGGCCGCCGTCCTTCACTTGTAC
AGCTCGTCCATGCCGCCGTCCTTCACTTGTACAGCTCGTCCATGCCGAGAGTGATCCCGGCGGCGGTCAC
GAACTCCAGCAGGACCATGTGATCGCGCTTCTCGTTGGGGTCTTTGCTCAGGGCGGACTGGGTGCTCAGG
TAGTGGTTGTCGGGCAGCAGCACGGGGCCGTCGCCGATGGGGGTGTTCTGCTGGTAGTGGTCGGCGAGCT
GCACGCTGCCGTCCTCGATGTTGTGGCGGATCTTGAAGTTCACCTTGATGCCGTTCTTCTGCTTGTCGGC
CATGATATAGACGTTGTGGCTGTTGTAGTTGTACTCCAGCTTGTGCCCCAGGATGTTGCCGTCCTCCTTG
AAGTCGATGCCCTTCAGCTCGATGCGGTTCACCAGGGTGTCGCCCTCGAACTTCACCTCGGCGCGGGTCT
TGTAGTTGCCGTCGTCCTTGAAGAAGATGGTGCGCTCCTGGACGTAGCCTTCGGGCATGGCGGACTTGAA
GAAGTCGTGCTGCTTCATGTGGTCGGGGTAGCGGCTGAAGCACTGCACGCCGTAGGTCAGGGTGGTCACG
AGGGTGGGCCAGGGCACGGGCAGCTTGCCGGTGGTGCAGATGAACTTCAGGGTCAGCTTGCCGTAGGTGG
CATCGCCCTCGCCCTCGCCGGACACGCTGAACTTGTGGCCGTTTACGTCGCCGTCCAGCTCGACCAGGAT
GGGCACCACCCCGGTGAACAGCTCCTCGCCCTTGCTCACCATGGTGGCGTGTAGTTGCGGTATAATCTGC
GGATGATCCTGACGACGGAGACCGCCGTCGTCGACAAGCCGGCTCGAGCGCTGAGTCCGGAATGCCGTGA
CCTACATCGTCGACCTCGAGGGGGGGCCCGGTACCCAATTCGCCCTATAGTGAGTCGTATTACAATTCAC
TGGCCGTCGTTTTACAACGTCGTGACTGGGAAAACCCTGGCGTTACCCAACTTAATCGCCTTGCAGCACA
TCCCCCTTTCGCCAGCTGGCGTAATAGCGAAGAGGCCCGCACCGATCGCCCTTCCCAACAGTTGCGCAGC
CTGAATGGCGAATGGG
[124 nt withheld, positions 2187-2310]
C
[91 nt withheld, positions 2312-2402]
A
[49 nt withheld, positions 2404-2452]
CCTTTGACGTTGGAGTCCACGTTCTTT
[37 nt withheld, positions 2480-2516]
ACCCTATCTCGGTCTATTCTTTTGATTTATAAGGGATTTTGCCGATTTCGGCCTATTGGTTAAAAAATGA
GCTGATTTAACAAAAATTTAACGCGAATTTTAACAAAATATTAACGCTTACAATTTAGGTGGCACTTTTC
GGGGAAATGTGCGCGGAACCCCTATTTGTTTATTTTTCTAAATACATTCAAATATGTATCCGCTCATGAG
ACAATAACCCTGATAAATGCTTCAATAATATTGAAAAAGGAAGAGTATGAGTATTCAACATTTCCGTGTC
GCCCTTATTCCCTTTTTTGCGGCATTTTGCCTTCCTGTTTTTGCTCACCCAGAAACGCTGGTGAAAGTAA
AAGATGCTGAAGATCAGTTGGGTGCACGAGTGGGTTACATCGAACTGGATCTCAACAGCGGTAAGATCCT
TGAGAGTTTTCGCCCCGAAGAACGTTTTCCAATGATGAGCACTTTTAAAGTTCTGCTATGTGGCGCGGTA
TTATCCCGTATTGACGCCGGGCAAGAGCAACTCGGTCGCCGCATACACTATTCTCAGAATGACTTGGTTG
AGTACTCACCAGTCACAGAAAAGCATCTTACGGATGGCATGACAGTAAGAGAATTATGCAGTGCTGCCAT
AACCATGAGTGATAACACTGCGGCCAACTTACTTCTGACAACGATCGGAGGACCGAAGGAGCTAACCGCT
TTTTTGCACAACATGGGGGATCATGTAACTCGCCTTGATCGTTGGGAACCGGAGCTGAATGAAGCCATAC
CAAACGACGAGCGTGACACCACGATGCCTGTAGCAATGGCAACAACGTTGCGCAAACTATTAACTGGCGA
ACTACTTACTCTAGCTTCCCGGCAACAATTAATAGACTGGATGGAGGCGGATAAAGTTGCAGGACCACTT
CTGCGCTCGGCCCTTCCGGCTGGCTGGTTTATTGCTGATAAATCTGGAGCCGGTGAGCGTGGGTCTCGCG
GTATCATTGCAGCACTGGGGCCAGATGGTAAGCCCTCCCGTATCGTAGTTATCTACACGACGGGGAGTCA
GGCAACTATGGATGAACGAAATAGACAGATCGCTGAGATAGGTGCCTCACTGATTAAGCATTGGTAACTG
TCAGACCAAGTTTACTCATATATACTTTAGATTGATTTAAAACTTCATTTTTAATTTAAAAGGATCTAGG
TGAAGATCCTTTTTGATAATCTCATGACCAAAATCCCTTAACGTGAGTTTTCGTTCCACTGAGCGTCAGA
CCCCGTAGAAAAGATCAAAGGATCTTCTTGAGATCCTTTTTTTCTGCGCGTAATCTGCTGCTTGCAAACA
AAAAAACCACCGCTACCAGCGGTGGTTTGTTTGCCGGATCAAGAGCTACCAACTCTTTTTCCGAAGGTAA
CTGGCTTCAGCAGAGCGCAGATACCAAATACTGTTCTTCTAGTGTAGCCGTAGTTAGGCCACCACTTCAA
GAACTCTGTAGCACCGCCTACATACCTCGCTCTGCTAATCCTGTTACCAGTGGCTGCTGCCAGTGGCGAT
AAGTCGTGTCTTACCGGGTTGGACTCAAGACGATAGTTACCGGATAAGGCGCAGCGGTCGGGCTGAACGG
GGGGTTCGTGCACACAGCCCAGCTTGGAGCGAAC
